Addgene plasmid #31855: pBAD/His-B-iRFP
Purpose: a phytochrome-based near-infrared fluorescent protein, also known as iRFP713, used for in vivo imaging
Depositing lab: Vladislav Verkhusha. Depositing organization: Albert Einstein College of Medicine. Publication: Bright and stable near-infrared fluorescent protein for in vivo imaging. Filonov GS, Piatkevich KD, Ting LM, Zhang J, Kim K, Verkhusha VV. Nat Biotechnol. 2011 Jul 17. doi: 10.1038/nbt.1918. PubMed 21765402.
Backbone
  Vector backbone: pBAD/His-B
  Backbone manufacturer: Invitrogen
  Backbone size w/o insert (bp): 4100
  Vector type: Bacterial Expression
Growth in bacteria
  Bacterial resistance: Ampicillin, 100 μg/mL
  Growth temperature: 37°C
  Growth strain: DH5alpha
  Copy number: Low Copy
Gene/Insert
  Gene/Insert name: iRFP (alt name: iRFP713)
  Species: Rhodopseudomonas palustris
  Insert size (bp): 948
  Mutation: S13L, A92T, V104I, V114I, E161K, Y193K, F198Y, D202T, I203V, Y258F, A283V, K288T and N290Y relative to RpBphP2
  GenBank ID: JN247409
  Promoter: araBAD
  Cloning method: Restriction Enzyme; 5′ cloning site BglII (not destroyed); 3′ cloning site HindIII (not destroyed)
  Sequencing primers: 5′ pBAD_fwd_primer
Terms and licenses: Academic/Nonprofit Terms; Industry Terms: Not Available to Industry
Depositor comments: For additional protocols on using iRFP in other tissue types please review: Verkhusha. Deep-tissue photoacoustic tomography of a genetically encoded near-infrared fluorescent probe. Angewandte Chemie Int. Ed. 2012, 51: 1448-1451. PubMed: https://www.ncbi.nlm.nih.gov/pubmed/22213541 For more information on in vivo imaging, please see: https://www.addgene.org/fluorescent_proteins/in_vivo/
How to cite: pBAD/His-B-iRFP was a gift from Vladislav Verkhusha (Addgene plasmid # 31855 ; http://n2t.net/addgene:31855 ; RRID:Addgene_31855)
