[The description below was written by a language model from this plasmid's Addgene catalogue record and pLannotate feature annotations shown in this document.]
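Description:
pBAD/His-B-iRFP is a bacterial expression plasmid built on the Invitrogen pBAD/His-B backbone (about 4.1 kb, 5,020 bp with insert) that places the near-infrared fluorescent protein iRFP, also called iRFP713, under arabinose-inducible control. It is propagated in E. coli through a ColE1/pBR322-type origin accompanied by the pBR322 bom region and a small remnant of rop. The catalogue lists it as low copy, although the automated annotation gives this origin family a generic high-copy label. Selection is by ampicillin through the β-lactamase gene driven by its own promoter.

The 948 bp iRFP coding sequence, cloned between BglII and HindIII sites that remain intact, is an engineered derivative of the Rhodopseudomonas palustris bacteriophytochrome RpBphP2 carrying thirteen substitutions (S13L, A92T, V104I, V114I, E161K, Y193K, F198Y, D202T, I203V, Y258F, A283V, K288T and N290Y). It sits downstream of the araBAD promoter, and the divergently transcribed araC gene supplies the regulator that keeps the promoter repressed without L-arabinose and activates it when the sugar is present, giving tunable expression. Upstream of the iRFP coding sequence lies the vector's N-terminal leader: a short stretch annotated as a fragment of a His-containing composite tag (consistent with the polyhistidine tag implied by the vector name), the T7 gene 10 leader that aids translation, and the Xpress epitope with its enterokinase cleavage site. The rrnB T1 and T2 terminators follow the cassette.

iRFP fluoresces only when bound to the cofactor biliverdin. The record presents the protein as a probe for in vivo imaging, and this bacterial version is suited to producing and purifying it in E. coli.
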