Features (pLannotate 1.2.2; 14 found; start..end, strand, type, name):
     93..208     +  ncRNA          5S rRNA: Accession: RF00001 - 5S ribosomal RNA
    212..298     +  terminator     rrnB T1 terminator: Escherichia coli rrnB; transcription terminator T1 from the E. coli rrnB gene
    390..417     +  terminator     rrnB T2 terminator: transcription terminator T2 from the E. coli rrnB gene
    437..528     +  promoter       AmpR promoter: bla
    529..1389    +  CDS            AmpR: β-lactamase; bla; confers resistance to ampicillin, carbenicillin, and related antibiotics
   1560..2148    +  rep_origin     ori: high-copy-number ColE1/pMB1/pBR322/pUC origin of replication
   2334..2474    -  misc_feature   bom: basis of mobility region from pBR322
   2576..2616    -  CDS            rop (fragment): Rop protein, which maintains plasmids at low copy number; rop
   2738..3616    -  CDS            araC: L-arabinose regulatory protein; araC
   3643..3927    +  promoter       araBAD promoter: araBAD; promoter of the L-arabinose operon of E. coli; the araC regulatory gene is transcribed in the opposite direction (Guzman et al., 1995)
   3974..3994    +  CDS            capTEV™ (fragment): composite tag for in vivo biotinylation, TEV protease cleavage, and 6xHis tagging
   3995..4027    +  CDS            T7 tag (gene 10 leader): leader peptide from bacteriophage T7 gene 10 promotes efficient translation in E. coli
   4031..4054    +  CDS            Xpress™ tag: Xpress™ epitope tag, including an enterokinase recognition and cleavage site
   4073..5020    +  CDS            iRFP713: iRFP713 is a basic (constitutively fluorescent) near ir fluorescent protein published in 2011, derived from Rhodopseudomonas palustris. It has low acid sensitivity. It requires the cofactor biliverdin for fluorescence.
>Addgene plasmid #31855 | pBAD/His-B-iRFP | depositor full sequence | sequence record 35909 | pBAD/His-B-iRFP sequence 5020 bps
TGAAAGCTTGGCTGTTTTGGCGGATGAGAGAAGATTTTCAGCCTGATACAGATTAAATCAGAACGCAGAA
GCGGTCTGATAAAACAGAATTTGCCTGGCGGCAGTAGCGCGGTGGTCCCACCTGACCCCATGCCGAACTC
AGAAGTGAAACGCCGTAGCGCCGATGGTAGTGTGGGGTCTCCCCATGCGAGAGTAGGGAACTGCCAGGCA
TCAAATAAAACGAAAGGCTCAGTCGAAAGACTGGGCCTTTCGTTTTATCTGTTGTTTGTCGGTGAACGCT
CTCCTGAGTAGGACAAATCCGCCGGGAGCGGATTTGAACGTTGCGAAGCAACGGCCCGGAGGGTGGCGGG
CAGGACGCCCGCCATAAACTGCCAGGCATCAAATTAAGCAGAAGGCCATCCTGACGGATGGCCTTTTTGC
GTTTCTACAAACTCTTTTTGTTTATTTTTCTAAATACATTCAAATATGTATCCGCTCATGAGACAATAAC
CCTGATAAATGCTTCAATAATATTGAAAAAGGAAGAGTATGAGTATTCAACATTTCCGTGTCGCCCTTAT
TCCCTTTTTTGCGGCATTTTGCCTTCCTGTTTTTGCTCACCCAGAAACGCTGGTGAAAGTAAAAGATGCT
GAAGATCAGTTGGGTGCACGAGTGGGTTACATCGAACTGGATCTCAACAGCGGTAAGATCCTTGAGAGTT
TTCGCCCCGAAGAACGTTTTCCAATGATGAGCACTTTTAAAGTTCTGCTATGTGGCGCGGTATTATCCCG
TGTTGACGCCGGGCAAGAGCAACTCGGTCGCCGCATACACTATTCTCAGAATGACTTGGTTGAGTACTCA
CCAGTCACAGAAAAGCATCTTACGGATGGCATGACAGTAAGAGAATTATGCAGTGCTGCCATAACCATGA
GTGATAACACTGCGGCCAACTTACTTCTGACAACGATCGGAGGACCGAAGGAGCTAACCGCTTTTTTGCA
CAACATGGGGGATCATGTAACTCGCCTTGATCGTTGGGAACCGGAGCTGAATGAAGCCATACCAAACGAC
GAGCGTGACACCACGATGCCTGTAGCAATGGCAACAACGTTGCGCAAACTATTAACTGGCGAACTACTTA
CTCTAGCTTCCCGGCAACAATTAATAGACTGGATGGAGGCGGATAAAGTTGCAGGACCACTTCTGCGCTC
GGCCCTTCCGGCTGGCTGGTTTATTGCTGATAAATCTGGAGCCGGTGAGCGTGGGTCTCGCGGTATCATT
GCAGCACTGGGGCCAGATGGTAAGCCCTCCCGTATCGTAGTTATCTACACGACGGGGAGTCAGGCAACTA
TGGATGAACGAAATAGACAGATCGCTGAGATAGGTGCCTCACTGATTAAGCATTGGTAACTGTCAGACCA
AGTTTACTCATATATACTTTAGATTGATTTAAAACTTCATTTTTAATTTAAAAGGATCTAGGTGAAGATC
CTTTTTGATAATCTCATGACCAAAATCCCTTAACGTGAGTTTTCGTTCCACTGAGCGTCAGACCCCGTAG
AAAAGATCAAAGGATCTTCTTGAGATCCTTTTTTTCTGCGCGTAATCTGCTGCTTGCAAACAAAAAAACC
ACCGCTACCAGCGGTGGTTTGTTTGCCGGATCAAGAGCTACCAACTCTTTTTCCGAAGGTAACTGGCTTC
AGCAGAGCGCAGATACCAAATACTGTCCTTCTAGTGTAGCCGTAGTTAGGCCACCACTTCAAGAACTCTG
TAGCACCGCCTACATACCTCGCTCTGCTAATCCTGTTACCAGTGGCTGCTGCCAGTGGCGATAAGTCGTG
TCTTACCGGGTTGGACTCAAGACGATAGTTACCGGATAAGGCGCAGCGGTCGGGCTGAACGGGGGGTTCG
TGCACACAGCCCAGCTTGGAGCGAACGACCTACACCGAACTGAGATACCTACAGCGTGAGCTATGAGAAA
GCGCCACGCTTCCCGAAGGGAGAAAGGCGGACAGGTATCCGGTAAGCGGCAGGGTCGGAACAGGAGAGCG
CACGAGGGAGCTTCCAGGGGGAAACGCCTGGTATCTTTATAGTCCTGTCGGGTTTCGCCACCTCTGACTT
GAGCGTCGATTTTTGTGATGCTCGTCAGGGGGGCGGAGCCTATGGAAAAACGCCAGCAACGCGGCCTTTT
TACGGTTCCTGGCCTTTTGCTGGCCTTTTGCTCACATGTTCTTTCCTGCGTTATCCCCTGATTCTGTGGA
TAACCGTATTACCGCCTTTGAGTGAGCTGATACCGCTCGCCGCAGCCGAACGACCGAGCGCAGCGAGTCA
GTGAGCGAGGAAGCGGAAGAGCGCCTGATGCGGTATTTTCTCCTTACGCATCTGTGCGGTATTTCACACC
GCATATGGTGCACTCTCAGTACAATCTGCTCTGATGCCGCATAGTTAAGCCAGTATACACTCCGCTATCG
CTACGTGACTGGGTCATGGCTGCGCCCCGACACCCGCCAACACCCGCTGACGCGCCCTGACGGGCTTGTC
TGCTCCCGGCATCCGCTTACAGACAAGCTGTGACCGTCTCCGGGAGCTGCATGTGTCAGAGGTTTTCACC
GTCATCACCGAAACGCGCGAGGCAGCAGATCAATTCGCGCGCGAAGGCGAAGCGGCATGCATAATGTGCC
TGTCAAATGGACGAAGCAGGGATTCTGCAAACCCTATGCTACTCCGTCAAGCCGTCAATTGTCTGATTCG
TTACCAATTATGACAACTTGACGGCTACATCATTCACTTTTTCTTCACAACCGGCACGGAACTCGCTCGG
GCTGGCCCCGGTGCATTTTTTAAATACCCGCGAGAAATAGAGTTGATCGTCAAAACCAACATTGCGACCG
ACGGTGGCGATAGGCATCCGGGTGGTGCTCAAAAGCAGCTTCGCCTGGCTGATACGTTGGTCCTCGCGCC
AGCTTAAGACGCTAATCCCTAACTGCTGGCGGAAAAGATGTGACAGACGCGACGGCGACAAGCAAACATG
CTGTGCGACGCTGGCGATATCAAAATTGCTGTCTGCCAGGTGATCGCTGATGTACTGACAAGCCTCGCGT
ACCCGATTATCCATCGGTGGATGGAGCGACTCGTTAATCGCTTCCATGCGCCGCAGTAACAATTGCTCAA
GCAGATTTATCGCCAGCAGCTCCGAATAGCGCCCTTCCCCTTGCCCGGCGTTAATGATTTGCCCAAACAG
GTCGCTGAAATGCGGCTGGTGCGCTTCATCCGGGCGAAAGAACCCCGTATTGGCAAATATTGACGGCCAG
TTAAGCCATTCATGCCAGTAGGCGCGCGGACGAAAGTAAACCCACTGGTGATACCATTCGCGAGCCTCCG
GATGACGACCGTAGTGATGAATCTCTCCTGGCGGGAACAGCAAAATATCACCCGGTCGGCAAACAAATTC
TCGTCCCTGATTTTTCACCACCCCCTGACCGCGAATGGTGAGATTGAGAATATAACCTTTCATTCCCAGC
GGTCGGTCGATAAAAAAATCGAGATAACCGTTGGCCTCAATCGGCGTTAAACCCGCCACCAGATGGGCAT
TAAACGAGTATCCCGGCAGCAGGGGATCATTTTGCGCTTCAGCCATACTTTTCATACTCCCGCCATTCAG
AGAAGAAACCAATTGTCCATATTGCATCAGACATTGCCGTCACTGCGTCTTTTACTGGCTCTTCTCGCTA
ACCAAACCGGTAACCCCGCTTATTAAAAGCATTCTGTAACAAAGCGGGACCAAAGCCATGACAAAAACGC
GTAACAAAAGTGTCTATAATCACGGCAGAAAAGTCCACATTGATTATTTGCACGGCGTCACACTTTGCTA
TGCCATAGCATTTTTATCCATAAGATTAGCGGATCCTACCTGACGCTTTTTATCGCAACTCTCTACTGTT
TCTCCATACCCGTTTTTTTGGGCTAACAGGAGGAATTAACCATGGGGGGTTCTCATCATCATCATCATCA
TGGTATGGCTAGCATGACTGGTGGACAGCAAATGGGTCGGGATCTGTACGACGATGACGATAAGGATCCG
AGCTCGAGATCTATGACAGAAGGATCCGTCGCCAGGCAGCCTGACCTCTTGACCTGCGACGATGAGCCGA
TCCATATCCCCGGTGCCATCCAACCGCATGGACTGCTGCTCGCCCTCGCCGCCGACATGACGATCGTTGC
CGGCAGCGACAACCTTCCCGAACTCACCGGACTGGCGATCGGCGCCCTGATCGGCCGCTCTGCGGCCGAT
GTCTTCGACTCGGAGACGCACAACCGTCTGACGATCGCCTTGGCCGAGCCCGGGGCGGCCGTCGGAGCAC
CGATCACTGTCGGCTTCACGATGCGAAAGGACGCAGGCTTCATCGGCTCCTGGCATCGCCATGATCAGCT
CATCTTCCTCGAGCTCGAGCCTCCCCAGCGGGACGTCGCCGAGCCGCAGGCGTTCTTCCGCCGCACCAAC
AGCGCCATCCGCCGCCTGCAGGCCGCCGAAACCTTGGAAAGCGCCTGCGCCGCCGCGGCGCAAGAGGTGC
GGAAGATTACCGGCTTCGATCGGGTGATGATCTATCGCTTCGCCTCCGACTTCAGCGGCGAAGTGATCGC
AGAGGATCGGTGCGCCGAGGTCGAGTCAAAACTAGGCCTGCACTATCCTGCCTCAACCGTGCCGGCGCAG
GCCCGTCGGCTCTATACCATCAACCCGGTACGGATCATTCCCGATATCAATTATCGGCCGGTGCCGGTCA
CCCCAGACCTCAATCCGGTCACCGGGCGGCCGATTGATCTTAGCTTCGCCATCCTGCGCAGCGTCTCGCC
CGTCCATCTGGAATTCATGCGCAACATAGGCATGCACGGCACGATGTCGATCTCGATTTTGCGCGGCGAG
CGACTGTGGGGATTGATCGTTTGCCATCACCGAACGCCGTACTACGTCGATCTCGATGGCCGCCAAGCCT
GCGAGCTAGTCGCCCAGGTTCTGGCCTGGCAGATCGGCGTGATGGAAGAG
