>Addgene plasmid #31855 | pBAD/His-B-iRFP | addgene partial sequence | sequence record 37249 | pBAD-rev
TCTTCCATCACGCCGATCTGCCAGGCCAGAACCTGGGCGACTAGCTCGCAGGCTTGGCGGCCATCGAGAT
CGACGTAGTACGGCGTTCGGTGATGGCAAACGATCAATCCCCACAGTCGCTCGCCGCGCAAAATCGAGAT
CGACATCGTGCCGTGCATGCCTATGTTGCGCATGAATTCCAGATGGACGGGCGAGACGCTGCGCAGGATG
GCGAAGCTAAGATCAATCGGCCGCCCGGTGACCGGATTGAGGTCTGGGGTGACCGGCACCGGCCGATAAT
TGATATCGGGAATGATCCGTACCGGGTTGATGGTATAGAGCCGACGGGCCTGCGCCGGCACGGTTGAGGC
AGGATAGTGCAGGCCTAGTTTTGACTCGACCTCGGCGCACCGATCCTCTGCGATCACTTCGCCGCTGAAG
TCGGAGGCGAAGCGATAGATCATCACCCGATCGAAGCCGGTAATCTTCCGCACCTCTTGCGCCGCGGCGG
CGCAGGCGCTTTCCAAGGTTTCGGCGGCCTGCAGGCGGCGGATGGCGCTGTTGGTGCGGCGGAAGAACGC
CTGCGGCTCGGCGACGTCCCGCTGGGGAGGCTCGAGCTCGAGGAAGATGAGCTGATCATGGCGATGCCAG
GAGCCGATGAAGCCTGCGTCCTTTCGCATCGTGAAGCCGACAGTGATCGGTGCTCCGACGGCCGCCCCGG
GCTCGGCCAAGGCGATCGTCAGACGGTTGTGCGTCTCCGAGTCGAAGACATCGGCCGCAGAGCGGCCGAT
CAGGGCGCCGATCGCCAGTCCGGTGAGTTCGGGAAGGTTGTCGCTGCCGGCAACGATCGTCATGTCGGCG
GCGAGGGCGAGCAGCAGTCCATGC
