>Addgene plasmid #31855 | pBAD/His-B-iRFP | addgene partial sequence | sequence record 37685 | ARA_promoter-F 5'-ctgacgctttttatcgcaactctctactg-3'
GAGGAATTAACCATGGGGGGTTCTCATCATCATCATCATCATGGTATGGCTAGCATGACTGGTGGACAGC
AAATGGGTCGGGATCTGTACGACGATGACGATAAGGATCCGAGCTCGAGATCTATGACAGAAGGATCCGT
CGCCAGGCAGCCTGACCTCTTGACCTGCGACGATGAGCCGATCCATATCCCCGGTGCCATCCAACCGCAT
GGACTGCTGCTCGCCCTCGCCGCCGACATGACGATCGTTGCCGGCAGCGACAACCTTCCCGAACTCACCG
GACTGGCGATCGGCGCCCTGATCGGCCGCTCTGCGGCCGATGTCTTCGACTCGGAGACGCACAACCGTCT
GACGATCGCCTTGGCCGAGCCCGGGGCGGCCGTCGGAGCACCGATCACTGTCGGCTTCACGATGCGAAAG
GACGCAGGCTTCATCGGCTCCTGGCATCGCCATGATCAGCTCATCTTCCTCGAGCTCGAGCCTCCCCAGC
GGGACGTCGCCGAGCCGCAGGCGTTCTTCCGCCGCACCAACAGCGCCATCCGCCGCCTGCAGGCCGCCGA
AACCTTGGAAAGCGCCTGCGCCGCCGCGGCGCAAGAGGTGCGGAAGATTACCGGCTTCGATCGGGTGATG
ATCTATCGCTTCGCCTCCGACTTCAGCGGCGAAGTGATCGCAGAGGATCGGTGCGCCGAGGTCGAGTCAA
AACTAGGCCTGCACTATCCTGCCTCAACCGTGCCGGCGCAGGCCCGTCGGCTCTATACCATCAACCCGGT
ACGGATCATTCCCGATATCAATTATCGGCCGGTGCCGGTCACCCCAGACCTCAATCCGGTCACCGGGCGG
CCGATTGATCTTAGCTTCGCCATCCTGCGCAGCGTCTCGCCCGTCCATCTGGAATT
